>Addgene plasmid #78814 | pcDNA3-HA-RIPK3 V460P | addgene full sequence | sequence record 149266 | Addgene assembled sequence
GACGGATCGGGAGATCTCCCGATCCCCTATGGTCGACTCTCAGTACAATCTGCTCTGATGCCGCATAGTT
AAGCCAGTATCTGCTCCCTGCTTGTGTGTTGGAGGTCGCTGAGTAGTGCGCGAGCAAAATTTAAGCTACA
ACAAGGCAAGGCTTGACCGACAATTGCATGAAGAATCTGCTTAGGGTTAGGCGTTTTGCGCTGCTTCGCG
ATGTACGGGCCAGATATACGCGTTGACATTGATTATTGACTAGTTATTAATAGTAATCAATTACGGGGTC
ATTAGTTCATAGCCCATATATGGAGTTCCGCGTTACATAACTTACGGTAAATGGCCCGCCTGGCTGACCG
CCCAACGACCCCCGCCCATTGACGTCAATAATGACGTATGTTCCCATAGTAACGCCAATAGGGACTTTCC
ATTGACGTCAATGGGTGGACTATTTACGGTAAACTGCCCACTTGGCAGTACATCAAGTGTATCATATGCC
AAGTACGCCCCCTATTGACGTCAATGACGGTAAATGGCCCGCCTGGCATTATGCCCAGTACATGACCTTA
TGGGACTTTCCTACTTGGCAGTACATCTACGTATTAGTCATCGCTATTACCATGGTGATGCGGTTTTGGC
AGTACATCAATGGGCGTGGATAGCGGTTTGACTCACGGGGATTTCCAAGTCTCCACCCCATTGACGTCAA
TGGGAGTTTGTTTTGGCACCAAAATCAACGGGACTTTCCAAAATGTCGTAACAACTCCGCCCCATTGACG
CAAATGGGCGGTAGGCGTGTACGGTGGGAGGTCTATATAAGCAGAGCTCTCTGGCTAACTAGAGAACCCA
CTGCTTACTGGCTTATCGAAATTAATACGACTCACTATAGGGAGACCCAAGCTTGGTACCATGGCCTCCT
ACCCTTATGATGTGCCAGATTATGCCTCTCCCGAATTCTGCAGATATCCATCACACTGGCGGCCGCTCGA
GATGTCGTGCGTCAAGTTATGGCCCAGCGGTGCCCCCGCCCCCTTGGTGTCCATCGAGGAACTGGAGAAC
CAGGAGCTCGTCGGCAAAGGCGGGTTCGGCACAGTGTTCCGGGCGCAACATAGGAAGTGGGGCTACGATG
TGGCGGTCAAGATCGTAAACTCGAAGGCGATATCCAGGGAGGTCAAGGCCATGGCAAGTCTGGATAACGA
ATTCGTGCTGCGCCTAGAAGGGGTTATCGAGAAGGTGAACTGGGACCAAGATCCCAAGCCGGCTCTGGTG
ACTAAATTCATGGAGAACGGCTCCTTGTCGGGGCTGCTGCAGTCCCAGTGCCCTCGGCCCTGGCCGCTCC
TTTGCCGCCTGCTGAAAGAAGTGGTGCTTGGGATGTTTTACCTGCACGACCAGAACCCGGTGCTCCTGCA
CCGGGACCTCAAGCCATCCAACGTCCTGCTGGACCCAGAGCTGCACGTCAAGCTGGCAGATTTTGGCCTG
TCCACATTTCAGGGAGGCTCACAGTCAGGGACAGGGTCCGGGGAGCCAGGGGGCACCCTGGGCTACTTGG
CCCCAGAACTGTTTGTTAACGTAAACCGGAAGGCCTCCACAGCCAGTGACGTCTACAGCTTCGGGATCCT
AATGTGGGCAGTGCTTGCTGGAAGAGAAGTTGAGTTGCCAACCGAACCATCACTCGTGTACGAAGCAGTG
TGCAACAGGCAGAACCGGCCTTCATTGGCTGAGCTGCCCCAAGCCGGGCCTGAGACTCCCGGCTTAGAAG
GACTGAAGGAGCTAATGCAGCTCTGCTGGAGCAGTGAGCCCAAGGACAGACCCTCCTTCCAGGAATGCCT
ACCAAAAACTGATGAAGTCTTCCAGATGGTGGAGAACAATATGAATGCTGCTGTCTCCACGGTAAAGGAT
TTCCTGTCTCAGCTCAGGAGCAGCAATAGGAGATTTTCTATCCCAGAGTCAGGCCAAGGAGGGACAGAAA
TGGATGGCTTTAGGAGAACCATAGAAAACCAGCACTCTCGTAATGATGTCATGGTTTCTGAGTGGCTAAA
CAAACTGAATCTAGAGGAGCCTCCCAGCTCTGTTCCTAAAAAATGCCCGAGCCTTACCAAGAGGAGCAGG
GCACAAGAGGAGCAGGTTCCACAAGCCTGGACAGCAGGCACATCTTCAGATTCGATGGCCCAACCTCCCC
AGACTCCAGAGACCTCAACTTTCAGAAACCAGATGCCCAGCCCTACCTCAACTGGAACACCAAGTCCTGG
ACCCCGAGGGAATCAGGGGGCTGAGAGACAAGGCATGAACTGGTCCTGCAGGACCCCGGAGCCAAATCCA
GTAACAGGGCGACCGCTCGTTAACATATACAACTGCTCTGGGGTGCAACCTGGAGACAACAACTACTTGA
CTATGCAACAGACAACTGCCTTGCCCACATGGGGCTTGGCACCTTCGGGCAAGGGGAGGGGCTTGCAGCA
CCCCCCACCAGTAGGTTCGCAAGAAGGCCCTAAAGATCCTGAAGCCTGGAGCAGGCCACAGGGTTGGTAT
AATCATAGCGGGAAATAAGGGCCCTATTCTATAGTGTCACCTAAATGCTAGAGCTCGCTGATCAGCCTCG
ACTGTGCCTTCTAGTTGCCAGCCATCTGTTGTTTGCCCCTCCCCCGTGCCTTCCTTGACCCTGGAAGGTG
CCACTCCCACTGTCCTTTCCTAATAAAATGAGGAAATTGCATCGCATTGTCTGAGTAGGTGTCATTCTAT
TCTGGGGGGTGGGGTGGGGCAGGACAGCAAGGGGGAGGATTGGGAAGACAATAGCAGGCATGCTGGGGAT
GCGGTGGGCTCTATGGCTTCTGAGGCGGAAAGAACCAGCTGGGGCTCTAGGGGGTATCCCC
[124 nt withheld, positions 2862-2985]
C
[32 nt withheld, positions 2987-3018]
CA
[57 nt withheld, positions 3021-3077]
A
[49 nt withheld, positions 3079-3127]
CCTTTGACGTTGGAGTCCACGTTCTTT
[37 nt withheld, positions 3155-3191]
ACCCTATCTCGGTCTATTCTTTTGATTTATAAGGGATTTTGGGGATTTCGGCCTATTGGTTAAAAAATGA
GCTGATTTAACAAAAATTTAACGCGAATTAATTCTGTGGAATGTGTGTCAGTTAGGGTGTGGAAAGTCCC
CAGGCTCCCCAGGCAGGCAGAAGTATGCAAAGCATGCATCTCAATTAGTCAGCAACCAGGTGTGGAAAGT
CCCCAGGCTCCCCAGCAGGCAGAAGTATGCAAAGCATGCATCTCAATTAGTCAGCAACCATAGTCCCGCC
CCTAACTCCGCCCATCCCGCCCCTAACTCCGCCCAGTTCCGCCCATTCTCCGCCCCATGGCTGACTAATT
TTTTTTATTTATGCAGAGGCCGAGGCCGCCTCTGCCTCTGAGCTATTCCAGAAGTAGTGAGGAGGCTTTT
TTGGAGGCCTAGGCTTTTGCAAAAAGCTCCCGGGAGCTTGTATATCCATTTTCGGATCTGATCAAGAGAC
AGGATGAGGATCGTTTCGCATGATTGAACAAGATGGATTGCACGCAGGTTCTCCGGCCGCTTGGGTGGAG
AGGCTATTCGGCTATGACTGGGCACAACAGACAATCGGCTGCTCTGATGCCGCCGTGTTCCGGCTGTCAG
CGCAGGGGCGCCCGGTTCTTTTTGTCAAGACCGACCTGTCCGGTGCCCTGAATGAACTGCAGGACGAGGC
AGCGCGGCTATCGTGGCTGGCCACGACGGGCGTTCCTTGCGCAGCTGTGCTCGACGTTGTCACTGAAGCG
GGAAGGGACTGGCTGCTATTGGGCGAAGTGCCGGGGCAGGATCTCCTGTCATCTCACCTTGCTCCTGCCG
AGAAAGTATCCATCATGGCTGATGCAATGCGGCGGCTGCATACGCTTGATCCGGCTACCTGCCCATTCGA
CCACCAAGCGAAACATCGCATCGAGCGAGCACGTACTCGGATGGAAGCCGGTCTTGTCGATCAGGATGAT
CTGGACGAAGAGCATCAGGGGCTCGCGCCAGCCGAACTGTTCGCCAGGCTCAAGGCGCGCATGCCCGACG
GCGAGGATCTCGTCGTGACCCATGGCGATGCCTGCTTGCCGAATATCATGGTGGAAAATGGCCGCTTTTC
TGGATTCATCGACTGTGGCCGGCTGGGTGTGGCGGACCGCTATCAGGACATAGCGTTGGCTACCCGTGAT
ATTGCTGAAGAGCTTGGCGGCGAATGGGCTGACCGCTTCCTCGTGCTTTACGGTATCGCCGCTCCCGATT
CGCAGCGCATCGCCTTCTATCGCCTTCTTGACGAGTTCTTCTGAGCGGGACTCTGGGGTTCGAAATGACC
GACCAAGCGACGCCCAACCTGCCATCACGAGATTTCGATTCCACCGCCGCCTTCTATGAAAGGTTGGGCT
TCGGAATCGTTTTCCGGGACGCCGGCTGGATGATCCTCCAGCGCGGGGATCTCATGCTGGAGTTCTTCGC
CCACCCCAACTTGTTTATTGCAGCTTATAATGGTTACAAATAAAGCAATAGCATCACAAATTTCACAAAT
AAAGCATTTTTTTCACTGCATTCTAGTTGTGGTTTGTCCAAACTCATCAATGTATCTTATCATGTCTGTA
TACCGTCGACCTCTAGCTAGAGCTTGGCGTAATCATGGTCATAGCTGTTTCCTGTGTGAAATTGTTATCC
GCTCACAATTCCACACAACATACGAGCCGGAAGCATAAAGTGTAAAGCCTGGGGTGCCTAATGAGTGAGC
TAACTCACATTAATTGCGTTGCGCTCACTGCCCGCTTTCCAGTCGGGAAACCTGTCGTGCCAGCTGCATT
AATGAATCGGCCAACGCGCGGGGAGAGGCGGTTTGCGTATTGGGCGCTCTTCCGCTTCCTCGCTCACTGA
CTCGCTGCGCTCGGTCGTTCGGCTGCGGCGAGCGGTATCAGCTCACTCAAAGGCGGTAATACGGTTATCC
ACAGAATCAGGGGATAACGCAGGAAAGAACATGTGAGCAAAAGGCCAGCAAAAGGCCAGGAACCGTAAAA
AGGCCGCGTTGCTGGCGTTTTTCCATAGGCTCCGCCCCCCTGACGAGCATCACAAAAATCGACGCTCAAG
TCAGAGGTGGCGAAACCCGACAGGACTATAAAGATACCAGGCGTTTCCCCCTGGAAGCTCCCTCGTGCGC
TCTCCTGTTCCGACCCTGCCGCTTACCGGATACCTGTCCGCCTTTCTCCCTTCGGGAAGCGTGGCGCTTT
CTCAATGCTCACGCTGTAGGTATCTCAGTTCGGTGTAGGTCGTTCGCTCCAAGCTGGGCTGTGTGCACGA
ACCCCCCGTTCAGCCCGACCGCTGCGCCTTATCCGGTAACTATCGTCTTGAGTCCAACCCGGTAAGACAC
GACTTATCGCCACTGGCAGCAGCCACTGGTAACAGGATTAGCAGAGCGAGGTATGTAGGCGGTGCTACAG
AGTTCTTGAAGTGGTGGCCTAACTACGGCTACACTAGAAGGACAGTATTTGGTATCTGCGCTCTGCTGAA
GCCAGTTACCTTCGGAAAAAGAGTTGGTAGCTCTTGATCCGGCAAACAAACCACCGCTGGTAGCGGTGGT
TTTTTTGTTTGCAAGCAGCAGATTACGCGCAGAAAAAAAGGATCTCAAGAAGATCCTTTGATCTTTTCTA
CGGGGTCTGACGCTCAGTGGAACGAAAACTCACGTTAAGGGATTTTGGTCATGAGATTATCAAAAAGGAT
CTTCACCTAGATCCTTTTAAATTAAAAATGAAGTTTTAAATCAATCTAAAGTATATATGAGTAAACTTGG
TCTGACAGTTACCAATGCTTAATCAGTGAGGCACCTATCTCAGCGATCTGTCTATTTCGTTCATCCATAG
TTGCCTGACTCCCCGTCGTGTAGATAACTACGATACGGGAGGGCTTACCATCTGGCCCCAGTGCTGCAAT
GATACCGCGAGACCCACGCTCACCGGCTCCAGATTTATCAGCAATAAACCAGCCAGCCGGAAGGGCCGAG
CGCAGAAGTGGTCCTGCAACTTTATCCGCCTCCATCCAGTCTATTAATTGTTGCCGGGAAGCTAGAGTAA
GTAGTTCGCCAGTTAATAGTTTGCGCAACGTTGTTGCCATTGCTACAGGCATCGTGGTGTCACGCTCGTC
GTTTGGTATGGCTTCATTCAGCTCCGGTTCCCAACGATCAAGGCGAGTTACATGATCCCCCATGTTGTGC
AAAAAAGCGGTTAGCTCCTTCGGTCCTCCGATCGTTGTCAGAAGTAAGTTGGCCGCAGTGTTATCACTCA
TGGTTATGGCAGCACTGCATAATTCTCTTACTGTCATGCCATCCGTAAGATGCTTTTCTGTGACTGGTGA
GTACTCAACCAAGTCATTCTGAGAATAGTGTATGCGGCGACCGAGTTGCTCTTGCCCGGCGTCAATACGG
GATAATACCGCGCCACATAGCAGAACTTTAAAAGTGCTCATCATTGGAAAACGTTCTTCGGGGCGAAAAC
TCTCAAGGATCTTACCGCTGTTGAGATCCAGTTCGATGTAACCCACTCGTGCACCCAACTGATCTTCAGC
ATCTTTTACTTTCACCAGCGTTTCTGGGTGAGCAAAAACAGGAAGGCAAAATGCCGCAAAAAAGGGAATA
AGGGCGACACGGAAATGTTGAATACTCATACTCTTCCTTTTTCAATATTATTGAAGCATTTATCAGGGTT
ATTGTCTCATGAGCGGATACATATTTGAATGTATTTAGAAAAATAAACAAATAGGGGTTCCGCGCACATT
TCCCCGAAAAGTGCCACCTGACGTC
Features (pLannotate 1.2.2; 21 found; start..end, strand, type, name):
     36..80      -  misc_feature   bom (fragment): basis of mobility region from pBR322
    235..614     +  enhancer       CMV enhancer: human cytomegalovirus immediate early enhancer
    615..818     +  promoter       CMV promoter: human cytomegalovirus (CMV) immediate early promoter
    814..847     +  LTR            5' LTR (truncated) (fragment): truncated 5' long terminal repeat (LTR) from HIV-1
    863..881     +  promoter       T7 promoter: promoter for bacteriophage T7 RNA polymerase
    982..2535    +  CDS            RIPK3: RIPK3_HUMAN - Also known as RIP3 From Homo sapiens (Human).
   2548..2566    -  promoter       SP6 promoter: promoter for bacteriophage SP6 RNA polymerase
   2592..2816    +  polyA_signal   bGH poly(A) signal: bovine growth hormone polyadenylation signal
   2820..2841    +  promoter       SV40 promoter (fragment): SV40 enhancer and early promoter
   2862..3290    +  rep_origin     f1 ori (sequence partly withheld): f1 bacteriophage origin of replication; arrow indicates direction of (+) strand synthesis
   3304..3634    +  promoter       SV40 promoter: SV40 enhancer and early promoter
   3701..4492    +  CDS            neo: KKA2_KLEPN - Also known as kan, nptII. Experimental evidence at protein level: Swiss-Prot protein existence level 1. Resistance to kanamycin, neomycin, paromomycin, ribostamycin, butirosin and gentamicin B. From Klebsiella pneumoniae.
   4516..4674    +  CDS            ble (fragment): BLE_KLEPN - Experimental evidence at protein level: Swiss-Prot protein existence level 1. Binding protein with a strong affinity to the bleomycin family of antibiotics. Binds to CL990; an antimitotic-antibiotic compound. From Klebsiella pneumoniae.
   4669..4790    +  polyA_signal   SV40 poly(A) signal: SV40 polyadenylation signal
   4863..4879    -  protein_bind   lac operator: The lac repressor binds to the lac operator to inhibit transcription in E. coli. This inhibition can be relieved by adding lactose or isopropyl-β-D-thiogalactopyranoside (IPTG). lac repressor encoded by lacI
   4887..4917    -  promoter       lac promoter: promoter for the E. coli lac operon
   4932..4953    -  protein_bind   CAP binding site: CAP binding activates transcription in the presence of cAMP. E. coli catabolite activator protein
   4966..5058    -  CDS            lacI (fragment): lac repressor; lacI; The lac repressor binds to the lac operator to inhibit transcription in E. coli. This inhibition can be relieved by adding lactose or isopropyl-β-D-thiogalactopyranoside (IPTG).
   5241..5829    -  rep_origin     ori: high-copy-number ColE1/pMB1/pBR322/pUC origin of replication
   6000..6860    -  CDS            AmpR: β-lactamase; bla; confers resistance to ampicillin, carbenicillin, and related antibiotics
   6861..6965    -  promoter       AmpR promoter: bla
