[The description below was written by a language model from this plasmid's Addgene catalogue record and pLannotate feature annotations shown in this document.]
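Description:
pcDNA3-HA-RIPK3 V460P is a mammalian expression plasmid of about 7 kb, built on a pcDNA3 backbone that supplies an N-terminal HA epitope tag. It is propagated in E. coli through a high-copy ColE1/pUC-type origin and selected with ampicillin via the β-lactamase gene and its native promoter. An f1 origin is also present, which in principle permits single-stranded DNA production. For selection in mammalian cells, the backbone carries a neomycin phosphotransferase cassette driven by the SV40 enhancer/early promoter and terminated by an SV40 polyadenylation signal, which allows G418 selection of stable transfectants. Short annotated fragments (ble, lacI, lac promoter/operator, bom, a truncated HIV-1 LTR match) appear to be backbone remnants or partial sequence matches, not functional units.

The payload is human RIPK3 (RIP3), the receptor-interacting kinase central to necroptosis, carrying a V460P substitution. Transcription comes from the human cytomegalovirus immediate-early enhancer and promoter and ends at the bovine growth hormone polyadenylation signal. T7 and SP6 promoters flank the insert and could support in vitro transcription or serve as sequencing landmarks. The HA tag is listed in the catalogue entry but not annotated separately in the feature table; it presumably lies in the interval between the T7 promoter and the start of the RIPK3 coding sequence. The cloning sites used are not recorded.

The stated purpose is overexpression of the RIPK3 V460P mutant in mammalian cells, with the HA tag allowing detection or immunoprecipitation. The associated study concerns control of necroptosis through ubiquitylation- and lysosome-dependent degradation of RIPK3. The record does not state the functional consequence of the V460P change.
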