Addgene plasmid #78814: pcDNA3-HA-RIPK3 V460P
Purpose: To overexpress RIPK3 V460P in Mammalian Cells
Depositing lab: Jaewhan Song. Depositing organization: Yonsei University. Publication: CHIP controls necroptosis through ubiquitylation- and lysosome-dependent degradation of RIPK3. Seo J, Lee EW, Sung H, Seong D, Dondelinger Y, Shin J, Jeong M, Lee HK, Kim JH, Han SY, Lee C, Seong JK, Vandenabeele P, Song J. Nat Cell Biol. 2016 Mar;18(3):291-302. doi: 10.1038/ncb3314. Epub 2016 Feb 22. PubMed 26900751.
Backbone
  Vector backbone: pcDNA3-HA
  Vector type: Mammalian Expression
Growth in bacteria
  Bacterial resistance: Ampicillin, 100 μg/mL
  Growth temperature: 37°C
  Growth strain: DH5alpha
  Copy number: High Copy
Gene/Insert
  Gene/Insert name: RIPK3
  Species: H. sapiens (human)
  Mutation: V460P
  Entrez Gene: RIPK3 (a.k.a. RIP3)
  Promoter: CMV
  Tag / fusion protein: HA (N terminal on backbone)
  Cloning method: Restriction Enzyme; 5′ cloning site unknown (unknown if destroyed); 3′ cloning site unknown (unknown if destroyed)
  Sequencing primers: 5′ CMV-F; 3′ BGHrev
Terms and licenses: Academic/Nonprofit Terms; Industry Terms: Not Available to Industry
How to cite: pcDNA3-HA-RIPK3 V460P was a gift from Jaewhan Song (Addgene plasmid # 78814 ; http://n2t.net/addgene:78814 ; RRID:Addgene_78814)
