>Addgene plasmid #78814 | pcDNA3-HA-RIPK3 V460P | addgene partial sequence | sequence record 149263 | CMV-F 5'-CGCAAATGGGCGGTAGGCGTG-3'
GCAGAGCTCTCTGGCTAACTAGAGAACCCACTGCTTACTGGCTTATCGAAATTAATACGACTCACTATAG
GGAGACCCAAGCTTGGTACCATGGCCTCCTACCCTTATGATGTGCCAGATTATGCCTCTCCCGAATTCTG
CAGATATCCATCACACTGGCGGCCGCTCGAGATGTCGTGCGTCAAGTTATGGCCCAGCGGTGCCCCCGCC
CCCTTGGTGTCCATCGAGGAACTGGAGAACCAGGAGCTCGTCGGCAAAGGCGGGTTCGGCACAGTGTTCC
GGGCGCAACATAGGAAGTGGGGCTACGATGTGGCGGTCAAGATCGTAAACTCGAAGGCGATATCCAGGGA
GGTCAAGGCCATGGCAAGTCTGGATAACGAATTCGTGCTGCGCCTAGAAGGGGTTATCGAGAAGGTGAAC
TGGGACCAAGATCCCAAGCCGGCTCTGGTGACTAAATTCATGGAGAACGGCTCCTTGTCGGGGCTGCTGC
AGTCCCAGTGCCCTCGGCCCTGGCCGCTCCTTTGCCGCCTGCTGAAAGAAGTGGTGCTTGGGATGTTTTA
CCTGCACGACCAGAACCCGGTGCTCCTGCACCGGGACCTCAAGCCATCCAACGTCCTGCTGGACCCAGAG
CTGCACGTCAAGCTGGCAGATTTTGGCCTGTCCACATTTCAGGGAGGCTCACAGTCAGGGACAGGGTCCG
GGGAGCCAGGGGGCACCCTGGGCTACTTGGCCCCAGAACTGTTTGTTAACGTAAACCGGAAGGCCTCCAC
AGCCAGTGACGTCTACAGCTTCGGGATCCTAATGTGGGCAGTGCTTGCTGGAAGAGAAGTTGAGTTGCCA
ACCGAACCATCACTCGTGTACGAAGCAGTGTGCAACAGGCAGAACCGG
