>Addgene plasmid #78814 | pcDNA3-HA-RIPK3 V460P | addgene partial sequence | sequence record 149264 | BGH-rev 5'-TAGAAGGCACAGTCGAGG-3'
CTATAGAATAGGGCCCTTATTTCCCGCTATGATTATACCAACCCTGTGGCCTGCTCCAGGCTTCAGGATC
TTTAGGGCCTTCTTGCGAACCTACTGGTGGGGGGTGCTGCAAGCCCCTCCCCTTGCCCGAAGGTGCCAAG
CCCCATGTGGGCAAGGCAGTTGTCTGTTGCATAGTCAAGTAGTTGTTGTCTCCAGGTTGCACCCCAGAGC
AGTTGTATATGTTAACGAGCGGTCGCCCTGTTACTGGATTTGGCTCCGGGGTCCTGCAGGACCAGTTCAT
GCCTTGTCTCTCAGCCCCCTGATTCCCTCGGGGTCCAGGACTTGGTGTTCCAGTTGAGGTAGGGCTGGGC
ATCTGGTTTCTGAAAGTTGAGGTCTCTGGAGTCTGGGGAGGTTGGGCCATCGAATCTGAAGATGTGCCTG
CTGTCCAGGCTTGTGGAACCTGCTCCTCTTGTGCCCTGCTCCTCTTGGTAAGGCTCGGGCATTTTTTAGG
AACAGAGCTGGGAGGCTCCTCTAGATTCAGTTTGTTTAGCCACTCAGAAACCATGACATCATTACGAGAG
TGCTGGTTTTCTATGGTTCTCCTAAAGCCATCCATTTCTGTCCCTCCTTGGCCTGACTCTGGGATAGAAA
ATCTCCTATTGCTGCTCCTGAGCTGAGACAGGAAATCCTTTACCGTGGAGACAGCAGCATTCATATTGTT
CTCCACCATCTGGAAGACTTCATCAGTTTTTGGTAGGCATTCCTGGAAGGA
